Addgene plasmid #84366: mCBFKOgRNA5
Purpose: Cas9-gRNA plasmid for mouse Cbfa2t2 Knockout
Depositing lab: Danny Reinberg. Depositing organization: NYU Grossman School of Medicine. Publication: Co-repressor CBFA2T2 regulates pluripotency and germline development. Tu S, Narendra V, Yamaji M, Vidal SE, Rojas LA, Wang X, Kim SY, Garcia BA, Tuschl T, Stadtfeld M, Reinberg D. Nature. 2016 Jun 8;534(7607):387-90. doi: 10.1038/nature18004. PubMed 27281218.
Backbone
  Vector backbone: pSpCas9(BB)-2A-GFP
  Backbone manufacturer: Feng Zhang (Addgene plasmid # 48138)
  Vector type: Mammalian Expression, CRISPR
Growth in bacteria
  Bacterial resistance: Ampicillin, 100 μg/mL
  Growth temperature: 37°C
  Growth strain: DH5alpha
  Copy number: High Copy
Gene/Insert
  Gene/Insert name: Cbfa2t2-gRNA5
  gRNA/shRNA sequence: CTGGCCCCCAGGATTCATAA
  Species: M. musculus (mouse)
  Insert size (bp): 20
  Promoter: U6
  Cloning method: Restriction Enzyme; 5′ cloning site unknown (unknown if destroyed); 3′ cloning site unknown (unknown if destroyed)
  Sequencing primers: 5′ hU6-F
Terms and licenses: Academic/Nonprofit Terms; Industry Terms: Not Available to Industry
How to cite: mCBFKOgRNA5 was a gift from Danny Reinberg (Addgene plasmid # 84366 ; http://n2t.net/addgene:84366 ; RRID:Addgene_84366)
