[The description below was written by a language model from this plasmid's Addgene catalogue record.]
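Description:
mCBFKOgRNA5 is an all-in-one mammalian CRISPR expression plasmid built on the pSpCas9(BB)-2A-GFP backbone and designed to knock out the mouse Cbfa2t2 gene, which encodes a transcriptional co-repressor. It is maintained in E. coli as a high-copy plasmid under ampicillin selection. No feature table accompanies the record, so the replication origin and other backbone elements are not itemised and can only be inferred from the named backbone.

The insert is a 20-nucleotide guide sequence targeting mouse Cbfa2t2 (the name suggests it is one of several guides for this gene), placed downstream of a U6 promoter. U6 is an RNA polymerase III promoter commonly used to drive small RNAs. In this backbone family, the spacer is cloned directly upstream of the guide RNA scaffold, so that a complete single guide RNA is transcribed. The insert was introduced by restriction enzyme cloning, but the specific sites are not recorded. As the backbone name indicates, the same plasmid also encodes Streptococcus pyogenes Cas9 linked through a 2A self-cleaving peptide to GFP. Nuclease and fluorescent reporter are therefore made from a single transcript as separate proteins. The promoter driving this cassette is not stated in the record.

After transfection into mouse cells, the guide directs Cas9 to cut within Cbfa2t2, and error-prone repair of the break can produce frameshifting indels that disrupt the gene. GFP fluorescence allows transfected cells to be identified or sorted, which is useful because the record lists no mammalian drug selection marker. The associated study concerns the role of CBFA2T2 in pluripotency and germline development, consistent with use of the plasmid to generate Cbfa2t2-null mouse cells.
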