>Addgene plasmid #84366 | mCBFKOgRNA5 | depositor partial sequence | sequence record 160940 | contains mouse CBFA2T2 gRNA2 seq
TTTAAAATGGACTATCATATGCTTACCGTAACTTGAAAGTATTTCGATTTCTTGGCTTTATATATCTTGT
GGAAAGGACGAAACACCGCTGGCCCCCAGGATTCATAAGTTTTAGAGCTAGAAATAGCAAGTTAAAATAA
GGCTAGTCCGTTATCAACTTGAAAA
