>Addgene plasmid #84366 | mCBFKOgRNA5 | addgene partial sequence | sequence record 171337 | Addgene Partial NGS Result
CCTATAAAAAGCGAAGCGCGCGGCGGGCGGGAGTCGCTGCGCGCTGCCTTCGCCCCGTGCCCCGCTCCGC
CGCCGCCTCGCGCCGCCCGCCCCGGCTCTGACTGACCGCGTTACTCCCACAGGTGAGCGGGCGGGACGGC
CCTTCTCCTCCGGGCTGTAATTAGCTGAGCAAGAGGTAAGGGTTTAAGGGATGGTTGGTTGGTGGGGTAT
TAATGTTTAATTACCTGGAGCACCTGCCTGAAATCACTTTTTTTCAGGTTGGACCGGTGCCACCATGGAC
TATAAGGACCACGACGGAGACTACAAGGATCATGATATTGATTACAAAGACGATGACGATAAGATGGCCC
CAAAGAAGAAGCGGAAGGTCGGTATCCACGGAGTCCCAGCAGCCGACAAGAAGTACAGCATCGGCCTGGA
CATCGGCACCAACTCTGTGGGCTGGGCCGTGATCACCGACGAGTACAAGGTGCCCAGCAAGAAATTCAAG
GTGCTGGGCAACACCGACCGGCACAGCATCAAGAAGAACCTGATCGGAGCCCTGCTGTTCGACAGCGGCG
AAACAGCCGAGGCCACCCGGCTGAAGAGAACCGCCAGAAGAAGATACACCAGACGGAAGAACCGGATCTG
CTATCTGCAAGAGATCTTCAGCAACGAGATGGCCAAGGTGGACGACAGCTTCTTCCACAGACTGGAAGAG
TCCTTCCTGGTGGAAGAGGATAAGAAGCACGAGCGGCACCCCATCTTCGGCAACATCGTGGACGAGGTGG
CCTACCACGAGAAGTACCCCACCATCTACCACCTGAGAAAGAAACTGGTGGACAGCACCGACAAGGCCGA
CCTGCGGCTGATCTATCTGGCCCTGGCCCACATGATCAAGTTCCGGGGCCACTTCCTGATCGAGGGCGAC
CTGAACCCCGACAACAGCGACGTGGACAAGCTGTTCATCCAGCTGGTGCAGACCTACAACCAGCTGTTCG
AGGAAAACCCCATCAACGCCAGCGGCGTGGACGCCAAGGCCATCCTGTCTGCCAGACTGAGCAAGAGCAG
ACGGCTGGAAAATCTGATCGCCCAGCTGCCCGGCGAGAAGAAGAATGGCCTGTTCGGAAACCTGATTGCC
CTGAGCCTGGGCCTGACCCCCAACTTCAAGAGCAACTTCGACCTGGCCGAGGATGCCAAACTGCAGCTGA
GCAAGGACACCTACGACGACGACCTGGACAACCTGCTGGCCCAGATCGGCGACCAGTACGCCGACCTGTT
TCTGGCCGCCAAGAACCTGTCCGACGCCATCCTGCTGAGCGACATCCTGAGAGTGAACACCGAGATCACC
AAGGCCCCCCTGAGCGCCTCTATGATCAAGAGATACGACGAGCACCACCAGGACCTGACCCTGCTGAAAG
CTCTCGTGCGGCAGCAGCTGCCTGAGAAGTACAAAGAGATTTTCTTCGACCAGAGCAAGAACGGCTACGC
CGGCTACATTGACGGCGGAGCCAGCCAGGAAGAGTTCTACAAGTTCATCAAGCCCATCCTGGAAAAGATG
GACGGCACCGAGGAACTGCTCGTGAAGCTGAACAGAGAGGACCTGCTGCGGAAGCAGCGGACCTTCGACA
ACGGCAGCATCCCCCACCAGATCCACCTGGGAGAGCTGCACGCCATTCTGCGGCGGCAGGAAGATTTTTA
CCCATTCCTGAAGGACAACCGGGAAAAGATCGAGAAGATCCTGACCTTCCGCATCCCCTACTACGTGGGC
CCTCTGGCCAGGGGAAACAGCAGATTCGCCTGGATGACCAGAAAGAGCGAGGAAACCATCACCCCCTGGA
ACTTCGAGGAAGTGGTGGACAAGGGCGCTTCCGCCCAGAGCTTCATCGAGCGGATGACCAACTTCGATAA
GAACCTGCCCAACGAGAAGGTGCTGCCCAAGCACAGCCTGCTGTACGAGTACTTCACCGTGTATAACGAG
CTGACCAAAGTGAAATACGTGACCGAGGGAATGAGAAAGCCCGCCTTCCTGAGCGGCGAGCAGAAAAAGG
CCATCGTGGACCTGCTGTTCAAGACCAACCGGAAAGTGACCGTGAAGCAGCTGAAAGAGGACTACTTCAA
GAAAATCGAGTGCTTCGACTCCGTGGAAATCTCCGGCGTGGAAGATCGGTTCAACGCCTCCCTGGGCACA
TACCACGATCTGCTGAAAATTATCAAGGACAAGGACTTCCTGGACAATGAGGAAAACGAGGACATTCTGG
AAGATATCGTGCTGACCCTGACACTGTTTGAGGACAGAGAGATGATCGAGGAACGGCTGAAAACCTATGC
CCACCTGTTCGACGACAAAGTGATGAAGCAGCTGAAGCGGCGGAGATACACCGGCTGGGGCAGGCTGAGC
CGGAAGCTGATCAACGGCATCCGGGACAAGCAGTCCGGCAAGACAATCCTGGATTTCCTGAAGTCCGACG
GCTTCGCCAACAGAAACTTCATGCAGCTGATCCACGACGACAGCCTGACCTTTAAAGAGGACATCCAGAA
AGCCCAGGTGTCCGGCCAGGGCGATAGCCTGCACGAGCACATTGCCAATCTGGCCGGCAGCCCCGCCATT
AAGAAGGGCATCCTGCAGACAGTGAAGGTGGTGGACGAGCTCGTGAAAGTGATGGGCCGGCACAAGCCCG
AGAACATCGTGATCGAAATGGCCAGAGAGAACCAGACCACCCAGAAGGGACAGAAGAACAGCCGCGAGAG
AATGAAGCGGATCGAAGAGGGCATCAAAGAGCTGGGCAGCCAGATCCTGAAAGAACACCCCGTGGAAAAC
ACCCAGCTGCAGAACGAGAAGCTGTACCTGTACTACCTGCAGAATGGGCGGGATATGTACGTGGACCAGG
AACTGGACATCAACCGGCTGTCCGACTACGATGTGGACCATATCGTGCCTCAGAGCTTTCTGAAGGACGA
CTCCATCGACAACAAGGTGCTGACCAGAAGCGACAAGAACCGGGGCAAGAGCGACAACGTGCCCTCCGAA
GAGGTCGTGAAGAAGATGAAGAACTACTGGCGGCAGCTGCTGAACGCCAAGCTGATTACCCAGAGAAAGT
TCGACAATCTGACCAAGGCCGAGAGAGGCGGCCTGAGCGAACTGGATAAGGCCGGCTTCATCAAGAGACA
GCTGGTGGAAACCCGGCAGATCACAAAGCACGTGGCACAGATCCTGGACTCCCGGATGAACACTAAGTAC
GACGAGAATGACAAGCTGATCCGGGAAGTGAAAGTGATCACCCTGAAGTCCAAGCTGGTGTCCGATTTCC
GGAAGGATTTCCAGTTTTACAAAGTGCGCGAGATCAACAACTACCACCACGCCCACGACGCCTACCTGAA
CGCCGTCGTGGGAACCGCCCTGATCAAAAAGTACCCTAAGCTGGAAAGCGAGTTCGTGTACGGCGACTAC
AAGGTGTACGACGTGCGGAAGATGATCGCCAAGAGCGAGCAGGAAATCGGCAAGGCTACCGCCAAGTACT
TCTTCTACAGCAACATCATGAACTTTTTCAAGACCGAGATTACCCTGGCCAACGGCGAGATCCGGAAGCG
GCCTCTGATCGAGACAAACGGCGAAACCGGGGAGATCGTGTGGGATAAGGGCCGGGATTTTGCCACCGTG
CGGAAAGTGCTGAGCATGCCCCAAGTGAATATCGTGAAAAAGACCGAGGTGCAGACAGGCGGCTTCAGCA
AAGAGTCTATCCTGCCCAAGAGGAACAGCGATAAGCTGATCGCCAGAAAGAAGGACTGGGACCCTAAGAA
GTACGGCGGCTTCGACAGCCCCACCGTGGCCTATTCTGTGCTGGTGGTGGCCAAAGTGGAAAAGGGCAAG
TCCAAGAAACTGAAGAGTGTGAAAGAGCTGCTGGGGATCACCATCATGGAAAGAAGCAGCTTCGAGAAGA
ATCCCATCGACTTTCTGGAAGCCAAGGGCTACAAAGAAGTGAAAAAGGACCTGATCATCAAGCTGCCTAA
GTACTCCCTGTTCGAGCTGGAAAACGGCCGGAAGAGAATGCTGGCCTCTGCCGGCGAACTGCAGAAGGGA
AACGAACTGGCCCTGCCCTCCAAATATGTGAACTTCCTGTACCTGGCCAGCCACTATGAGAAGCTGAAGG
GCTCCCCCGAGGATAATGAGCAGAAACAGCTGTTTGTGGAACAGCACAAGCACTACCTGGACGAGATCAT
CGAGCAGATCAGCGAGTTCTCCAAGAGAGTGATCCTGGCCGACGCTAATCTGGACAAAGTGCTGTCCGCC
TACAACAAGCACCGGGATAAGCCCATCAGAGAGCAGGCCGAGAATATCATCCACCTGTTTACCCTGACCA
ATCTGGGAGCCCCTGCCGCCTTCAAGTACTTTGACACCACCATCGACCGGAAGAGGTACACCAGCACCAA
AGAGGTGCTGGACGCCACCCTGATCCACCAGAGCATCACCGGCCTGTACGAGACACGGATCGACCTGTCT
CAGCTGGGAGGCGACAAAAGGCCGGCGGCCACGAAAAAGGCCGGCCAGGCAAAAAAGAAAAAGGAATTCG
GCAGTGGAGAGGGCAGAGGAAGTCTGCTAACATGCGGTGACGTCGAGGAGAATCCTGGCCCAGTGAGCAA
GGGCGAGGAGCTGTTCACCGGGGTGGTGCCCATCCTGGTCGAGCTGGACGGCGACGTAAACGGCCACAAG
TTCAGCGTGTCCGGCGAGGGCGAGGGCGATGCCACCTACGGCAAGCTGACCCTGAAGTTCATCTGCACCA
CCGGCAAGCTGCCCGTGCCCTGGCCCACCCTCGTGACCACCCTGACCTACGGCGTGCAGTGCTTCAGCCG
CTACCCCGACCACATGAAGCAGCACGACTTCTTCAAGTCCGCCATGCCCGAAGGCTACGTCCAGGAGCGC
ACCATCTTCTTCAAGGACGACGGCAACTACAAGACCCGCGCCGAGGTGAAGTTCGAGGGCGACACCCTGG
TGAACCGCATCGAGCTGAAGGGCATCGACTTCAAGGAGGACGGCAACATCCTGGGGCACAAGCTGGAGTA
CAACTACAACAGCCACAACGTCTATATCATGGCCGACAAGCAGAAGAACGGCATCAAGGTGAACTTCAAG
ATCCGCCACAACATCGAGGACGGCAGCGTGCAGCTCGCCGACCACTACCAGCAGAACACCCCCATCGGCG
ACGGCCCCGTGCTGCTGCCCGACAACCACTACCTGAGCACCCAGTCCGCCCTGAGCAAAGACCCCAACGA
GAAGCGCGATCACATGGTCCTGCTGGAGTTCGTGACCGCCGCCGGGATCACTCTCGGCATGGACGAGCTG
TACAAGGAATTCTAACTAGAGCTCGCTGATCAGCCTCGACTGTGCCTTCTAGTTGCCAGCCATCTGTTGT
TTGCCCCTCCCCCGTGCCTTCCTTGACCCTGGAAGGTGCCACTCCCACTGTCCTTTCCTAATAAAATGAG
GAAATTGCATCGCATTGTCTGAGTAGGTGTCATTCTATTCTGGGGGGTGGGGTGGGGCAGGACAGCAAGG
GGGAGGATTGGGAAGAGAATAGCAGGCATGCTGGGGAGCGGCCGCAGGAACCCCTAGTGATGGAGTTGGC
CACTCCCTCTCTGCGCGCTCGCTCGCTCACTGAGGCCGGGCGACCAAAGGTCGCCCGACGCCCGGGCTTT
GCCCGGGCGGCCTCAGTGAGCGAGCGAGCGCGCAGCTGCCTGCAGGGGCGCCTGATGCGGTATTTTCTCC
TTACGCATCTGTGCGGTATTTCACACCGCATA
[95 nt withheld, positions 5773-5867]
T
[46 nt withheld, positions 5869-5914]
C
[141 nt withheld, positions 5916-6056]
CCTTTGACGTTGGAGTCCACGTTCTTT
[37 nt withheld, positions 6084-6120]
ACTCTATCTCGGGCTATTCTTTTGATTTATAAGGGATTTTGCCGATTTCGGTCTATTGGTTAAAAAATGA
GCTGATTTAACAAAAATTTAACGCGAATTTTAACAAAATATTAACGTTTACAATTTTATGGTGCACTCTC
AGTACAATCTGCTCTGATGCCGCATAGTTAAGCCAGCCCCGACACCCGCCAACACCCGCTGACGCGCCCT
GACGGGCTTGTCTGCTCCCGGCATCCGCTTACAGACAAGCTGTGACCGTCTCCGGGAGCTGCATGTGTCA
GAGGTTTTCACCGTCATCACCGAAACGCGCGAGACGAAAGGGCCTCGTGATACGCCTATTTTTATAGGTT
AATGTCATGATAATAATGGTTTCTTAGACGTCAGGTGGCACTTTTCGGGGAAATGTGCGCGGAACCCCTA
TTTGTTTATTTTTCTAAATACATTCAAATATGTATCCGCTCATGAGACAATAACCCTGATAAATGCTTCA
ATAATATTGAAAAAGGAAGAGTATGAGTATTCAACATTTCCGTGTCGCCCTTATTCCCTTTTTTGCGGCA
TTTTGCCTTCCTGTTTTTGCTCACCCAGAAACGCTGGTGAAAGTAAAAGATGCTGAAGATCAGTTGGGTG
CACGAGTGGGTTACATCGAACTGGATCTCAACAGCGGTAAGATCCTTGAGAGTTTTCGCCCCGAAGAACG
TTTTCCAATGATGAGCACTTTTAAAGTTCTGCTATGTGGCGCGGTATTATCCCGTATTGACGCCGGGCAA
GAGCAACTCGGTCGCCGCATACACTATTCTCAGAATGACTTGGTTGAGTACTCACCAGTCACAGAAAAGC
ATCTTACGGATGGCATGACAGTAAGAGAATTATGCAGTGCTGCCATAACCATGAGTGATAACACTGCGGC
CAACTTACTTCTGACAACGATCGGAGGACCGAAGGAGCTAACCGCTTTTTTGCACAACATGGGGGATCAT
GTAACTCGCCTTGATCGTTGGGAACCGGAGCTGAATGAAGCCATACCAAACGACGAGCGTGACACCACGA
TGCCTGTAGCAATGGCAACAACGTTGCGCAAACTATTAACTGGCGAACTACTTACTCTAGCTTCCCGGCA
ACAATTAATAGACTGGATGGAGGCGGATAAAGTTGCAGGACCACTTCTGCGCTCGGCCCTTCCGGCTGGC
TGGTTTATTGCTGATAAATCTGGAGCCGGTGAGCGTGGAAGCCGCGGTATCATTGCAGCACTGGGGCCAG
ATGGTAAGCCCTCCCGTATCGTAGTTATCTACACGACGGGGAGTCAGGCAACTATGGATGAACGAAATAG
ACAGATCGCTGAGATAGGTGCCTCACTGATTAAGCATTGGTAACTGTCAGACCAAGTTTACTCATATATA
CTTTAGATTGATTTAAAACTTCATTTTTAATTTAAAAGGATCTAGGTGAAGATCCTTTTTGATAATCTCA
TGACCAAAATCCCTTAACGTGAGTTTTCGTTCCACTGAGCGTCAGACCCCGTAGAAAAGATCAAAGGATC
TTCTTGAGATCCTTTTTTTCTGCGCGTAATCTGCTGCTTGCAAACAAAAAAACCACCGCTACCAGCGGTG
GTTTGTTTGCCGGATCAAGAGCTACCAACTCTTTTTCCGAAGGTAACTGGCTTCAGCAGAGCGCAGATAC
CAAATACTGTTCTTCTAGTGTAGCCGTAGTTAGGCCACCACTTCAAGAACTCTGTAGCACCGCCTACATA
CCTCGCTCTGCTAATCCTGTTACCAGTGGCTGCTGCCAGTGGCGATAAGTCGTGTCTTACCGGGTTGGAC
TCAAGACGATAGTTACCGGATAAGGCGCAGCGGTCGGGCTGAACGGGGGGTTCGTGCACACAGCCCAGCT
TGGAGCGAACGACCTACACCGAACTGAGATACCTACAGCGTGAGCTATGAGAAAGCGCCACGCTTCCCGA
AGGGAGAAAGGCGGACAGGTATCCGGTAAGCGGCAGGGTCGGAACAGGAGAGCGCACGAGGGAGCTTCCA
GGGGGAAACGCCTGGTATCTTTATAGTCCTGTCGGGTTTCGCCACCTCTGACTTGAGCGTCGATTTTTGT
GATGCTCGTCAGGGGGGCGGAGCCTATGGAAAAACGCCAGCAACGCGGCCTTTTTACGGTTCCTGGCCTT
TTGCTGGCCTTTTGCTCACATGTGAGGGCCTATTTCCCATGATTCCTTCATATTTGCATATACGATACAA
GGCTGTTAGAGAGATAATTGGAATTAATTTGACTGTAAACACAAAGATATTAGTACAAAATACGTGACGT
AGAAAGTAATAATTTCTTGGGTAGTTTGCAGTTTTAAAATTATGTTTTAAAATGGACTATCATATGCTTA
CCGTAACTTGAAAGTATTTCGATTTCTTGGCTTTATATATCTTGTGGAAAGGACGAAACACCGCTGGCCC
CCAGGATTCATAAGTTTTAGAGCTAGAAATAGCAAGTTAAAATAAGGCTAGTCCGTTATCAACTTGAAAA
AGTGGCACCGAGTCGGTGCTTTTTTGTTTTAGAGCTAGAAATAGCAAGTTAAAATAAGGCTAGTCCGTTT
TTAGCGCGTGCGCCAATTCTGCAGACAAATGGCTCTAGAGGTACCCGTTACATAACTTACGGTAAATGGC
CCGCCTGGCTGACCGCCCAACGACCCCCGCCCATTGACGTCAATAGTAACGCCAATAGGGACTTTCCATT
GACGTCAATGGGTGGAGTATTTACGGTAAACTGCCCACTTGGCAGTACATCAAGTGTATCATATGCCAAG
TACGCCCCCTATTGACGTCAATGACGGTAAATGGCCCGCCTGGCATTGTGCCCAGTACATGACCTTATGG
GACTTTCCTACTTGGCAGTACATCTACGTATTAGTCATCGCTATTACCATGGTCGAGGTGAGCCCCACGT
TCTGCTTCACTCTCCCCATCTCCCCCCCCTCCCCACCCCCAATTTTGTATTTATTTATTTTTTAATTATT
TTGTGC
